Addgene plasmid #129904: pRDAX-115 C-Tag miRFP670[1] L32 FKBP EBPF2
Purpose: PPI (BiFC/TriFC) assay vector
Depositing lab: Gary Lewin. Depositing organization: Max-Delbrueck-Centrum fuer Molekulare Medizin (MDC).
Backbone
  Vector backbone: custom built
  Vector type: Mammalian Expression
Growth in bacteria
  Bacterial resistance: Ampicillin, 100 μg/mL
  Growth temperature: 37°C
  Growth strain: DH5alpha
  Copy number: High Copy
Gene/Insert
  Gene/Insert name: FKBP
  Species: M. musculus (mouse)
  Cloning method: Restriction Enzyme; 5′ cloning site unknown (unknown if destroyed); 3′ cloning site unknown (unknown if destroyed)
Terms and licenses: Academic/Nonprofit Terms; Industry Terms: Not Available to Industry
How to cite: pRDAX-115 C-Tag miRFP670[1] L32 FKBP EBPF2 was a gift from Gary Lewin (Addgene plasmid # 129904 ; http://n2t.net/addgene:129904 ; RRID:Addgene_129904)
