[The description below was written by a language model from this plasmid's Addgene catalogue record and pLannotate feature annotations shown in this document.]
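Description:
pRDAX-115 C-Tag miRFP670[1] L32 FKBP EBPF2 is a custom-built mammalian expression plasmid of about 6.7 kb, designed as a vector for protein–protein interaction assays based on bimolecular or trimolecular fluorescence complementation (BiFC/TriFC). It is propagated in E. coli as a high-copy plasmid through a ColE1/pUC-type origin and selected with ampicillin via the β-lactamase gene and its native promoter. No mammalian selection marker is annotated.

The expression unit is driven by the human CMV immediate-early enhancer and promoter, followed by a chimeric β-globin/immunoglobulin intron that promotes efficient processing of the transcript. The first open reading frame encodes FKBP (FKBP12/FKBP1A). The catalogue lists it as mouse, whereas the automated annotation matched it to the human protein, which may simply reflect the close similarity of the orthologues. Downstream, after an unannotated gap that is consistent with the "L32" linker in the name, lies a fragment of the near-infrared, biliverdin-dependent fluorescent protein miRFP670, so the split-reporter fragment "[1]" is fused to the C-terminus of FKBP. This fragment should be non-fluorescent alone and should regain fluorescence only when a binding partner carrying the complementary fragment brings the two pieces together.

An EMCV IRES then directs translation of EBFP2 from the same transcript, giving a blue marker of transfection and expression level that is independent of the interaction. A second chimeric intron, a WPRE and the bGH polyadenylation signal complete the cassette. A T3 promoter, a β-globin fragment and a rabbit β-globin poly(A) signal also lie downstream. The record does not state the intended partner construct.
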