Features (pLannotate 1.2.2; 17 found; start..end, strand, type, name):
    154..531     +  enhancer       CMV enhancer: human cytomegalovirus immediate early enhancer
    533..732     +  promoter       CMV promoter: human cytomegalovirus (CMV) immediate early promoter
    871..1003    +  intron         chimeric intron: chimera between introns from human β-globin and immunoglobulin heavy chain genes
   1024..1347    +  CDS            FKBP1A: FKB1A_HUMAN - Also known as FKBP1, FKBP12. Experimental evidence at protein level: Swiss-Prot protein existence level 1. Keeps in an inactive conformation TGFBR1, the TGF-beta type I serine/threonine kinase receptor, preventing TGF-beta receptor activation in absence of ligand. Recruits SMAD7 to ACVR1B which prevents the association of SMAD2 and SMAD3 with the activin receptor complex, thereby blocking the activin signal. May modulate the RYR1 calcium channel activity. PPIases accelerate the folding of proteins. It catalyzes the cis-trans isomerization of proline imidic peptide bonds in oligop
   1453..1818    +  CDS            miRFP670 (fragment): miRFP670 is a basic (constitutively fluorescent) near ir fluorescent protein published in 2016, derived from Rhodopseudomonas palustris. It has low acid sensitivity. It requires the cofactor biliverdin for fluorescence.
   1835..2421    +  misc_feature   IRES2: internal ribosome entry site (IRES) of the encephalomyocarditis virus (EMCV)
   2422..3141    +  CDS            EBFP2: enhanced blue variant of GFP (Ai et al., 2007) mammalian codon-optimized
   3187..3319    +  intron         chimeric intron: chimera between introns from human β-globin and immunoglobulin heavy chain genes
   3328..3916    +  misc_feature   WPRE: woodchuck hepatitis virus posttranscriptional regulatory element
   3920..3936    +  misc_feature   MCS (fragment): pUC18/19 multiple cloning site
   3949..4060    +  polyA_signal   bGH poly(A) signal: bovine growth hormone polyadenylation signal
   4156..4174    -  promoter       T3 promoter: promoter for bacteriophage T3 RNA polymerase
   4233..4307    +  CDS            HBB (fragment): HBB_PONPY - Experimental evidence at transcript level: Swiss-Prot protein existence level 2. Involved in oxygen transport from the lung to the various peripheral tissues. From Pongo pygmaeus (Bornean orangutan).
   4378..4433    +  polyA_signal   β-globin poly(A) signal: rabbit β-globin polyadenylation signal (Gil and Proudfoot, 1987)
   4812..5400    -  rep_origin     ori: high-copy-number ColE1/pMB1/pBR322/pUC origin of replication
   5571..6431    -  CDS            AmpR: β-lactamase; bla; confers resistance to ampicillin, carbenicillin, and related antibiotics
   6432..6536    -  promoter       AmpR promoter: bla
>Addgene plasmid #129904 | pRDAX-115 C-Tag miRFP670[1] L32 FKBP EBPF2 | depositor full sequence | sequence record 249282 | Full Sequence
CCTGCCTCCAGGCCTCAATATTGGCCATTAGCCATATTATTCATTGGTTATATAGCATAAATCAATATTG
GCTATTGGCCATTGCATACGTTGTATCTATATCATAATATGTACATTTATATTGGCTCATGTCCAATATG
ACCGCCATGTTGGCATTGATTATTGACTAGTTATTAATAGTAATCAATTACGGGGTCATTAGTTCATAGC
CCATATATGGAGTTCCGCGTTACATAACTTACGGTAAATGGCCCGCCTGGCTGACCGCCCAACGACCCCC
GCCCATTGACGTCAATAATGACGTATGTTCCCATAGTAACGCCAATAGGGACTTTCCATTGACGTCAATG
GGTGGAGTATTTACGGTAAACTGCCCACTTGGCAGTACATCAAGTGTATCATATGCCAAGTCCGCCCCCT
ATTGACGTCAATGACGGTAAATGGCCCGCCTGGCATTATGCCCAGTACATGACCTTACGGGACTTTCCTA
CTTGGCAGTACATCTACGTATTAGTCATCGCTATTACCATGGTGATGCGGTTTTGGCAGTACACCAATGG
GCGTGGATAGCGGTTTGACTCACGGGGATTTCCAAGTCTCCACCCCATTGACGTCAATGGGAGTTTGTTT
TGGCACCAAAATCAACGGGACTTTCCAAAATGTCGTAATAACCCCGCCCCGTTGACGCAAATGGGCGGTA
GGCGTGTACGGTGGGAGGTCTATATAAGCAGAGCTCGTTTAGTGAACCGTCAGATCACTAGAAGCTTTAT
TGCGGTAGTTTATCACAGTTAAATTGCTAACGCAGTCAGTGCTTCTGACACAACAGTCTCGAACTTAAGC
TGCAGAAGTTGGTCGTGAGGCACTGGGCAGGTAAGTATCAAGGTTACAAGACAGGTTTAAGGAGACCAAT
AGAAACTGGGCTTGTCGAGACAGAGAAGACTCTTGCGTTTCTGATAGGCACCTATTGGTCTTACTGACAT
CCACTTTGCCTTTCTCTCCACAGGTGTCCACTCCCAGGCCACCATGGGAGTGCAGGTGGAAACCATCTCC
CCAGGAGACGGGCGCACCTTCCCCAAGCGCGGCCAGACCTGCGTGGTGCACTACACCGGGATGCTTGAAG
ATGGAAAGAAATTTGATTCCTCCCGGGACAGAAACAAGCCCTTTAAGTTTATGCTAGGCAAGCAGGAGGT
GATCCGAGGCTGGGAAGAAGGGGTTGCCCAGATGAGTGTGGGTCAGAGAGCCAAACTGACTATATCTCCA
GATTATGCCTATGGTGCCACTGGGCACCCAGGCATCATCCCACCACATGCCACTCTCGTCTTCGATGTGG
AGCTTCTAAAACTGGAAGACGTGGGTGGCGGAGGGAGCGAAGGCGGCGGATCCGGAGGGCCTGGCTCTGG
CGGAGAGGGGAGCGCTGGAGGCGGGTCAGCCGGTGGTGGGAGTGTGGCTGGGCATGCTAGCGGTTCTCCT
GCCTTTGGCACCGCTAGTCACTCCAACTGCGAGCACGAGGAGATCCATCTTGCTGGGAGTATCCAGCCTC
ACGGAGCCCTTCTGGTCGTTAGCGAACACGATCACCGTGTGATTCAGGCAAGCGCGAATGCAGCCGAGTT
CCTCAACCTGGGCAGTGTGCTGGGAGTTCCCTTGGCCGAAATCGACGGAGATCTGCTGATCAAGATTCTG
CCCCATCTCGATCCGACAGCTGAAGGCATGCCAGTAGCAGTTAGGTGTCGCATTGGGAATCCGTCCACCG
AGTATTGCGGTCTGATGCATAGGCCACCAGAAGGAGGGCTGATTATCGAGCTGGAAAGAGCGGGACCCTA
AGAATTCAGATCCGCCCCTCTCCCTCCCCCCCCCCTAACGTTACTGGCCGAAGCCGCTTGGAATAAGGCC
GGTGTGCGTTTGTCTATATGTTATTTTCCACCATATTGCCGTCTTTTGGCAATGTGAGGGCCCGGAAACC
TGGCCCTGTCTTCTTGACGAGCATTCCTAGGGGTCTTTCCCCTCTCGCCAAAGGAATGCAAGGTCTGTTG
AATGTCGTGAAGGAAGCAGTTCCTCTGGTAGCTTCTTGAAGACAAACAACGTCTGTAGCGACCCTTTGCA
GGCAGCGGAACCCCCCACCTGGCGACAGGTGCCTCTGCGGCCAAAAGCCACGTGTATAAGATACACCTGC
AAAGGCGGCACAACCCCAGTGCCACGTTGTGAGTTGGATAGTTGTGGAAAGAGTCAAATGGCTCTCCTCA
AGCGTATTCAACAAGGGGCTGAAGGATGCCCAGAAGGTACCCCATTGTATGGGATCTGATCTGGGGCCTC
GGTACACATGCTTTACATGTGTTTAGTCGAGGTTAAAAAAACGTCTAGGCCCCCCGAACCACGGGGACGT
GGTTTTCCTTTGAAAAACACGATGATAATATGGCCACAACCATGGTGAGCAAGGGCGAGGAGCTGTTCAC
CGGGGTGGTGCCCATCCTGGTCGAGCTGGACGGCGACGTAAACGGCCACAAGTTCAGCGTGAGGGGCGAG
GGCGAGGGCGATGCCACCAACGGCAAGCTGACCCTGAAGTTCATCTGCACCACCGGCAAGCTGCCCGTGC
CCTGGCCCACCCTCGTGACCACCCTGAGCCACGGCGTGCAGTGCTTCGCCCGCTACCCCGACCACATGAA
GCAGCACGACTTCTTCAAGTCCGCCATGCCCGAAGGCTACGTCCAGGAGCGCACCATCTTCTTCAAGGAC
GACGGCACCTACAAGACCCGCGCCGAGGTGAAGTTCGAGGGCGACACCCTGGTGAACCGCATCGAGCTGA
AGGGCGTCGACTTCAAGGAGGACGGCAACATCCTGGGGCACAAGCTGGAGTACAACTTCAACAGCCACAA
CATCTATATCATGGCCGTCAAGCAGAAGAACGGCATCAAGGTGAACTTCAAGATCCGCCACAACGTGGAG
GACGGCAGCGTGCAGCTCGCCGACCACTACCAGCAGAACACCCCCATCGGCGACGGCCCCGTGCTGCTGC
CCGACAGCCACTACCTGAGCACCCAGTCCGTGCTGAGCAAAGACCCCAACGAGAAGCGCGATCACATGGT
CCTGCTGGAGTTCCGCACCGCCGCCGGGATCACTCTCGGCATGGACGAGCTGTACAAGTAAACCGGTGCT
CGAGGTACCGATGAATAGCTAAGGTCGAGGCCGCAGGTAAGTATCAAGGTTACAAGACAGGTTTAAGGAG
ACCAATAGAAACTGGGCTTGTCGAGACAGAGAAGACTCTTGCGTTTCTGATAGGCACCTATTGGTCTTAC
TGACATCCACTTTGCCTTTCTCTCCACAGGTGTCGACAATCAACCTCTGGATTACAAAATTTGTGAAAGA
TTGACTGGTATTCTTAACTATGTTGCTCCTTTTACGCTATGTGGATACGCTGCTTTAATGCCTTTGTATC
ATGCTATTGCTTCCCGTATGGCTTTCATTTTCTCCTCCTTGTATAAATCCTGGTTGCTGTCTCTTTATGA
GGAGTTGTGGCCCGTTGTCAGGCAACGTGGCGTGGTGTGCACTGTGTTTGCTGACGCAACCCCCACTGGT
TGGGGCATTGCCACCACCTGTCAGCTCCTTTCCGGGACTTTCGCTTTCCCCCTCCCTATTGCCACGGCGG
AACTCATCGCCGCCTGCCTTGCCCGCTGCTGGACAGGGGCTCGGCTGTTGGGCACTGACAATTCCGTGGT
GTTGTCGGGGAAGCTGACGTCCTTTCCATGGCTGCTCGCCTGTGTTGCCACCTGGATTCTGCGCGGGACG
TCCTTCTGCTACGTCCCTTCGGCCCTCAATCCAGCGGACCTTCCTTCCCGCGGCCTGCTGCCGGCTCTGC
GGCCTCTTCCGCGTCTTCGCCTTCGCCCTCAGACGAGTCGGATCTCCCTTTGGGCCGCCTCCCCGCCTGG
AATTCGAGCTCGGTACGATCAGCCTCGACTGTGCCTTCTAGTTGCCAGCCATCTGTTGTTTGCCCCTCCC
CCGTGCCTTCCTTGACCCTGGAAGGTGCCACTCCCACTGTCCTTTCCTAATAAAATGAGGAAATTGCATC
GCATTGTCTGAGTAGGTGTCATTCTATTCTGGGGGGTGGGGTGGGGCAGGACAGCAAGGGGGAGGATTGG
GAAGACAATAGCCCAGCTTTTGTTCCCTTTAGTGAGGGTTAATTGCGCGCTTGGCGTAATCATGGTCATA
GCTGTTTCCTGTGTGAAATTGTTATCCGCTAATTCACTCCTCAGGTGCAGGCTGCCTATCAGAAGGTGGT
GGCTGGTGTGGCCAATGCCCTGGCTCACAAATACCACTGAGATCTTTTTCCCTCTGCCAAAAATTATGGG
GACATCATGAAGCCCCTTGAGCATCTGACTTCTGGCTAATAAAGGAAATTTATTTTCATTGCAATAGTGT
GTTGGAATTTTTTGTGTCTCTCACTCGGAAGGACATATGGGAGGGCAAATCATTTAAAACATCAGAATGA
GTATTTGGTTTAGAGTTTGGCAACATATGCCCATATGCTGGCTGCCATGAACAAAGGTTGGCTATAAAGA
GGTCATCAGTATATGAAACAGCCCCCTGCTGTCCATTCCTTATTCCATAGAAAAGCCTTGACTTGAGGTT
AGATTTTTTTTATATTTTGTTTTGTGTTATTTTTTTCTTTAACATCCCTAAAATTTTCCTTACATGTTTT
ACTAGCCAGATTTTTCCTCCTCTCCTGACTACTCCCAGTCATAGCTGTCCCTCTTCTCTTATGGAGATCG
GCCGGCCGCCGGCGTCGACGCGCGCGGCCGCGGCGCGCCGTTGCTGGCGTTTTTCCATAGGCTCCGCCCC
CCTGACGAGCATCACAAAAATCGACGCTCAAGTCAGAGGTGGCGAAACCCGACAGGACTATAAAGATACC
AGGCGTTTCCCCCTGGAAGCTCCCTCGTGCGCTCTCCTGTTCCGACCCTGCCGCTTACCGGATACCTGTC
CGCCTTTCTCCCTTCGGGAAGCGTGGCGCTTTCTCATAGCTCACGCTGTAGGTATCTCAGTTCGGTGTAG
GTCGTTCGCTCCAAGCTGGGCTGTGTGCACGAACCCCCCGTTCAGCCCGACCGCTGCGCCTTATCCGGTA
ACTATCGTCTTGAGTCCAACCCGGTAAGACACGACTTATCGCCACTGGCAGCAGCCACTGGTAACAGGAT
TAGCAGAGCGAGGTATGTAGGCGGTGCTACAGAGTTCTTGAAGTGGTGGCCTAACTACGGCTACACTAGA
AGAACAGTATTTGGTATCTGCGCTCTGCTGAAGCCAGTTACCTTCGGAAAAAGAGTTGGTAGCTCTTGAT
CCGGCAAACAAACCACCGCTGGTAGCGGTGGTTTTTTTGTTTGCAAGCAGCAGATTACGCGCAGAAAAAA
AGGATCTCAAGAAGATCCTTTGATCTTTTCTACGGGGTCTGACGCTCAGTGGAACGAAAACTCACGTTAA
GGGATTTTGGTCATGAGATTATCAAAAAGGATCTTCACCTAGATCCTTTTAAATTAAAAATGAAGTTTTA
AATCAATCTAAAGTATATATGAGTAAACTTGGTCTGACAGTTACCAATGCTTAATCAGTGAGGCACCTAT
CTCAGCGATCTGTCTATTTCGTTCATCCATAGTTGCCTGACTCCCCGTCGTGTAGATAACTACGATACGG
GAGGGCTTACCATCTGGCCCCAGTGCTGCAATGATACCGCGAGACCCACGCTCACCGGCTCCAGATTTAT
CAGCAATAAACCAGCCAGCCGGAAGGGCCGAGCGCAGAAGTGGTCCTGCAACTTTATCCGCCTCCATCCA
GTCTATTAATTGTTGCCGGGAAGCTAGAGTAAGTAGTTCGCCAGTTAATAGTTTGCGCAACGTTGTTGCC
ATTGCTACAGGCATCGTGGTGTCACGCTCGTCGTTTGGTATGGCTTCATTCAGCTCCGGTTCCCAACGAT
CAAGGCGAGTTACATGATCCCCCATGTTGTGCAAAAAAGCGGTTAGCTCCTTCGGTCCTCCGATCGTTGT
CAGAAGTAAGTTGGCCGCAGTGTTATCACTCATGGTTATGGCAGCACTGCATAATTCTCTTACTGTCATG
CCATCCGTAAGATGCTTTTCTGTGACTGGTGAGTACTCAACCAAGTCATTCTGAGAATAGTGTATGCGGC
GACCGAGTTGCTCTTGCCCGGCGTCAATACGGGATAATACCGCGCCACATAGCAGAACTTTAAAAGTGCT
CATCATTGGAAAACGTTCTTCGGGGCGAAAACTCTCAAGGATCTTACCGCTGTTGAGATCCAGTTCGATG
TAACCCACTCGTGCACCCAACTGATCTTCAGCATCTTTTACTTTCACCAGCGTTTCTGGGTGAGCAAAAA
CAGGAAGGCAAAATGCCGCAAAAAAGGGAATAAGGGCGACACGGAAATGTTGAATACTCATACTCTTCCT
TTTTCAATATTATTGAAGCATTTATCAGGGTTATTGTCTCATGAGCGGATACATATTTGAATGTATTTAG
AAAAATAAACAAATAGGGGTTCCGCGCACATTTCCCCGAAAAGTGCCACCTGACGTCTAAGAAACCATTA
TTATCATGACATTAACCTATAAAAATAGGCGTATCACGAGGCCCTTTCGTCTACGCGCGCGCCGGCGGCG
CGCCGTCGACGGCCGGCCGCGGCCGCG
